>Addgene plasmid #39250 | pRAJ21m | depositor full sequence | sequence record 49424 | pRAJ21m sequence 4164 bps
GAATTCGCGGCCGCTTCTAGAGCTAGCATAAATGTGAGCGGATAACATTGACATTGTGAGCGGATAACAA
GATACTGAGCACCCCTGCCTAGTATCTCTTCTTTGCTTCCTCCAGTAAAGAGGAGATATTGGTTATGACT
AGCCGTAAAGGAGAAGAACTTTTCACTGGAGTTGTCCCAATTCTTGTTGAATTAGATGGTGATGTTAATG
GGCACAAATTTTCTGTCAGTGGAGAGGGTGAAGGTGATGCAACATACGGAAAACTTACCCTTAAATTTAT
TTGCACTACTGGAAAACTACCTGTTCCATGGCCAACACTTGTCACTACTTTCGGTTATGGTGTTCAATGC
TTTGCGAGATACCCAGATCATATGAAACAGCATGACTTTTTCAAGAGTGCCATGCCCGAAGGTTATGTAC
AGGAAAGAACTATATTTTTCAAAGATGACGGGAACTACAAGACACGTGCTGAAGTCAAGTTTGAAGGTGA
TACCCTTGTTAATAGAATCGAGTTAAAAGGTATTGATTTTAAAGAAGATGGAAACATTCTTGGACACAAA
TTGGAATACAACTATAACTCACACAATGTATACATCATGGCAGACAAACAAAAGAATGGAATCAAAGTTA
ACTTCAAAATTAGACACAACATTGAAGATGGAAGCGTTCAACTAGCAGACCATTATCAACAAAATACTCC
AATTGGCGATGGCCCTGTCCTTTTACCAGACAACCATTACCTGTCCACACAATCTGCCCTTTCGAAAGAT
CCCAACGAAAAGAGAGACCACATGGTCCTTCTTGAGTTTGTAACAGCTGCTGGGATTACACATGGCATGG
ATGAACTATACAAATAATAATACTAGAGCCAGGCATCAAATAAAACGAAAGGCTCAGTCGAAAGACTGGG
CCTTTCGTTTTATCTGTTGTTTGTCGGTGAACGCTCTCTACTAGAGTCACACTGGCTCACCTTCGGGTGG
GCCTTTCTGCGTTTATATACTAGTAGCGGCCGCTGCAGTCCGGCAAAAAAACGGGCAAGGTGTCACCACC
CTGCCCTTTTTCTTTAAAACCGAAAAGATTACTTCGCGTTATGCAGGCTTCCTCGCTCACTGACTCGCTG
CGCTCGGTCGTTCGGCTGCGGCGAGCGGTATCAGCTCACTCAAAGGCGGTAATACGGTTATCCACAGAAT
CAGGGGATAACGCAGGAAAGAACATGTGAGCAAAAGGCCAGCAAAAGGCCAGGAACCGTAAAAAGGCCGC
GTTGCTGGCGTTTTTCCATAGGCTCCGCCCCCCTGACGAGCATCACAAAAATCGACGCTCAAGTCAGAGG
TGGCGAAACCCGACAGGACTATAAAGATACCAGGCGTTTCCCCCTGGAAGCTCCCTCGTGCGCTCTCCTG
TTCCGACCCTGCCGCTTACCGGATACCTGTCCGCCTTTCTCCCTTCGGGAAGCGTGGCGCTTTCTCATAG
CTCACGCTGTAGGTATCTCAGTTCGGTGTAGGTCGTTCGCTCCAAGCTGGGCTGTGTGCACGAACCCCCC
GTTCAGCCCGACCGCTGCGCCTTATCCGGTAACTATCGTCTTGAGTCCAACCCGGTAAGACACGACTTAT
CGCCACTGGCAGCAGCCACTGGTAACAGGATTAGCAGAGCGAGGTATGTAGGCGGTGCTACAGAGTTCTT
GAAGTGGTGGCCTAACTACGGCTACACTAGAAGGACAGTATTTGGTATCTGCGCTCTGCTGAAGCCAGTT
ACCTTCGGAAAAAGAGTTGGTAGCTCTTGATCCGGCAAACAAACCACCGCTGGTAGCGGTGGTTTTTTTG
TTTGCAAGCAGCAGATTACGCGCAGAAAAAAAGGATCTCAAGAAGATCCTTTGATCTTTTCTACGGGGTC
TGACGCTCAGTGGAACGAAAACTCACGTTAAGGGATTTTGGTCATGAGATTATCAAAAAGGATCTTCACC
TAGATCCTTTTAAATTAAAAATGAAGTTTTAAATCAATCTAAAGTATATATGAGTAAACTTGGTCTGACA
GCTCGAGTCCCGTCAAGTCAGCGTAATGCTCTGCCAGTGTTACAACCAATTAACCAATTCTGATTAGAAA
AACTCATCGAGCATCAAATGAAACTGCAATTTATTCATATCAGGATTATCAATACCATATTTTTGAAAAA
GCCGTTTCTGTAATGAAGGAGAAAACTCACCGAGGCAGTTCCATAGGATGGCAAGATCCTGGTATCGGTC
TGCGATTCCGACTCGTCCAACATCAATACAACCTATTAATTTCCCCTCGTCAAAAATAAGGTTATCAAGT
GAGAAATCACCATGAGTGACGACTGAATCCGGTGAGAATGGCAAAAGCTTATGCATTTCTTTCCAGACTT
GTTCAACAGGCCAGCCATTACGCTCGTCATCAAAATCACTCGCATCAACCAAACCGTTATTCATTCGTGA
TTGCGCCTGAGCGAGACGAAATACGCGATCGCTGTTAAAAGGACAATTACAAACAGGAATCGAATGCAAC
CGGCGCAGGAACACTGCCAGCGCATCAACAATATTTTCACCTGAATCAGGATATTCTTCTAATACCTGGA
ATGCTGTTTTCCCGGGGATCGCAGTGGTGAGTAACCATGCATCATCAGGAGTACGGATAAAATGCTTGAT
GGTCGGAAGAGGCATAAATTCCGTCAGCCAGTTTAGTCTGACCATCTCATCTGTAACATCATTGGCAACG
CTACCTTTGCCATGTTTCAGAAACAACTCTGGCGCATCGGGCTTCCCATACAATCGATAGATTGTCGCAC
CTGATTGCCCGACATTATCGCGAGCCCATTTATACCCATATAAATCAGCATCCATGTTGGAATTTAATCG
CGGCCTGGAGCAAGACGTTTCCCGTTGAATATGGCTCATAACACCCCTTGTATTACTGTTTATGTAAGCA
GACAGTTTTATTGTTCATGATGATATATTTTTATCTTGTGCAATGTAACATCAGAGATTTTGAGACACAA
CGTGGCTTTGTTGAATAAATCGAACTTTTGCTGAGTTGAAGGATCAGCTCGAGTTACCAATGCTTAATCA
GTGAGGCACCTATCTCAGCGATCTGTCTATTTCGTTCATCCATAGTTGCCTGACTCCCCGTCGTGTAGAT
AACTACGATACGGGAGGGCTTACCATCTGGCCCCAGTGCTGCAATGATACCGCGAGACCCACGCTCACCG
GCTCCAGATTTATCAGCAATAAACCAGCCAGCCGGAAGGGCCGAGCGCAGAAGTGGTCCTGCAACTTTAT
CCGCCTCCATCCAGTCTATTAATTGTTGCCGGGAAGCTAGAGTAAGTAGTTCGCCAGTTAATAGTTTGCG
CAACGTTGTTGCCATTGCTACAGGCATCGTGGTGTCACGCTCGTCGTTTGGTATGGCTTCATTCAGCTCC
GGTTCCCAACGATCAAGGCGAGTTACATGATCCCCCATGTTGTGCAAAAAAGCGGTTAGCTCCTTCGGTC
CTCCGATCGTTGTCAGAAGTAAGTTGGCCGCAGTGTTATCACTCATGGTTATGGCAGCACTGCATAATTC
TCTTACTGTCATGCCATCCGTAAGATGCTTTTCTGTGACTGGTGAGTACTCAACCAAGTCATTCTGAGAA
TAGTGTATGCGGCGACCGAGTTGCTCTTGCCCGGCGTCAATACGGGATAATACCGCGCCACATAGCAGAA
CTTTAAAAGTGCTCATCATTGGAAAACGTTCTTCGGGGCGAAAACTCTCAAGGATCTTACCGCTGTTGAG
ATCCAGTTCGATGTAACCCACTCGTGCACCCAACTGATCTTCAGCATCTTTTACTTTCACCAGCGTTTCT
GGGTGAGCAAAAACAGGAAGGCAAAATGCCGCAAAAAAGGGAATAAGGGCGACACGGAAATGTTGAATAC
TCATACTCTTCCTTTTTCAATATTATTGAAGCATTTATCAGGGTTATTGTCTCATGAGCGGATACATATT
TGAATGTATTTAGAAAAATAAACAAATAGGGGTTCCGCGCACATTTCCCCGAAAAGTGCCACCTGACGTC
TAAGAAACCATTATTATCATGACATTAACCTATAAAAATAGGCGTATCACGAGGCAGAATTTCAGATAAA
AAAAATCCTTAGCTTTCGCTAAGGATGATTTCTG
Features (pLannotate 1.2.2; 12 found; start..end, strand, type, name):
      1..22      +  misc_feature   BioBrick prefix: BioBrick prefix for parts that do not start with "ATG"
     54..70      +  protein_bind   lac operator: The lac repressor binds to the lac operator to inhibit transcription in E. coli. This inhibition can be relieved by adding lactose or isopropyl-β-D-thiogalactopyranoside (IPTG). lac repressor encoded by lacI
    144..854     +  CDS            hfriFP: hfriFP is a fluorescent protein published in 2013, derived from Herbaspirillum frisingense.
    877..948     +  terminator     rrnB T1 terminator: transcription terminator T1 from the E. coli rrnB gene
    964..991     +  terminator     T7Te terminator: phage T7 early transcription terminator
    998..1018    +  misc_feature   BioBrick suffix: universal suffix for all parts
   1019..1078    +  terminator     his operon terminator: This putative transcriptin terminator from the E. coli his operon has a 2-bp deletion introduced during synthesis. Its efficiency has not been determined.
   1273..1861    -  rep_origin     ori: high-copy-number ColE1/pMB1/pBR322/pUC origin of replication
   2094..2909    -  CDS            KanR: aminoglycoside phosphotransferase; aph(3')-Ia; confers resistance to kanamycin in bacteria or G418 (Geneticin®) in eukaryotes
   3064..3924    -  CDS            AmpR: β-lactamase; bla; confers resistance to ampicillin, carbenicillin, and related antibiotics
   3925..4029    -  promoter       AmpR promoter: bla
   4119..4162    -  terminator     bacterial terminator: putative bacterial transcription terminator
