[The description below was written by a language model from this plasmid's Addgene catalogue record and pLannotate feature annotations shown in this document.]
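Description:
pRAJ21m is a high-copy bacterial expression plasmid for synthetic biology work in E. coli. It is built on the pSTC0 backbone, which is itself partly derived from the BioBrick vector pSB1AK3. The 4,164 bp construct replicates from a ColE1/pUC-type origin and carries two selectable markers, β-lactamase (ampicillin resistance, with its own bla promoter) and an aminoglycoside phosphotransferase (kanamycin resistance). The payload sits between a BioBrick prefix and suffix, and additional putative bacterial terminators, including a his operon terminator, flank this region to insulate it from backbone transcription.

The insert is catalogued as the "RAJ21 system (no transRNA)", cloned at NheI sites and driven by the pLlacO-1 promoter. This agrees with the lac operator annotated near the start of the cassette, which makes transcription repressible by LacI and inducible with IPTG. Downstream lies a roughly 710 bp fluorescent protein coding sequence, which the automated annotation labels hfriFP. That call is a similarity match and the catalogue fields do not name the reporter, so its identity should be treated as unconfirmed. The reporter is followed by the rrnB T1 and T7Te terminators.

The associated work concerns computationally designed small-RNA riboregulators. In that context, the stretch between the promoter and the reporter presumably holds the cis-repressing 5′ untranslated region of the RAJ21 device, although the table does not annotate it. Because the trans-acting small RNA is omitted, this version most likely serves as a control that reports the repressed baseline of the riboregulated reporter, for comparison with the complete system. The record does not state this purpose explicitly.
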