Addgene plasmid #39250: pRAJ21m
Depositing lab: Alfonso Jaramillo. Depositing organization: Institute of System and Synthetic Biology, iSSB. Publication: De novo automated design of small RNA circuits for engineering synthetic riboregulation in living cells. Rodrigo G, Landrain TE, Jaramillo A. Proc Natl Acad Sci U S A. 2012 Sep 18;109(38):15271-6. Epub 2012 Sep 4. 10.1073/pnas.1203831109 PubMed 22949707.
Backbone
  Vector backbone: pSTC0
  Backbone manufacturer: Jaramillo Lab
  Backbone size w/o insert (bp): 4042
  Total vector size (bp): 4164
  Vector type: Bacterial Expression, Synthetic Biology
Growth in bacteria
  Bacterial resistance: Ampicillin and Kanamycin, 100 & 50 μg/mL
  Growth temperature: 37°C
  Growth strain: DH5alpha
  Copy number: High Copy
Gene/Insert
  Gene/Insert name: RAJ21 system (no transRNA)
  Promoter: pLlacO-1
  Cloning method: Restriction Enzyme; 5′ cloning site NheI (not destroyed); 3′ cloning site NheI (not destroyed)
  Sequencing primers: 5′ tgccacctgacgtctaagaa; 3′ attaccgcctttgagtgagc
Resource information
  A portion of this plasmid was derived from a plasmid made by: http://partsregistry.org/Part:pSB1AK3
Terms and licenses: Academic/Nonprofit Terms; Industry Terms: Not Available to Industry
How to cite: pRAJ21m was a gift from Alfonso Jaramillo (Addgene plasmid # 39250 ; http://n2t.net/addgene:39250 ; RRID:Addgene_39250)
