>Addgene plasmid #39250 | pRAJ21m | addgene partial sequence | sequence record 52405 | GFPfusionREV 5'-CTCCACTGACAGAAAATTTG-3'
AATTGGGACAACTCCAGTGAAAAGTTCTTCTCCTTTACGGCTAGTCATAACCAATATCTCCTCTTTACTG
GAGGAAGCAAAGAAGAGATACTAGGCAGGGGTGCTCAGTATCTTGTTATCCGCTCACAATGTCAATGTTA
TCCGCTCACATTTATGCTAGCTCTAGAAGCGGCCGCGAATTCCAGAAATCATCCTTAGCGAAAGCTAAGG
ATTTTTTTTATCTGAAATTCTGCCTCGTGATACGCCTATTTTTATAGGTTAATGTCATGATAATAATGGT
TTCTTAGACGTCAGGTGGCACTTTTCGGGGAAATGTGCGCGGAACCCCTATTTGTTTATTTTTCTAAATA
CATTCAAATATGTATCCGCTCATGAGACAATAACCCTGATAAATGCTTCAATAATATTGAAAAAGGAAGA
GTATGAGTATTCAACATTTCCGTGTCGCCCTTATTCCCTTTTTTGCGGCATTTTGCCTTCCTGTTTTTGC
TCACCCAGAAACGCTGGTGAAAGTAAAAGATGCTGAAGATCAGTTGGGTGCACGAGTGGGTTACATCGAA
CTGGATCTCAACAGCGGTAAGATCCTTGAGAGTTTTCGCCCCGAAGAACGTTTTCCAATGATGAGCACTT
TTAAAGTTCTGCTATGTGGCGCGGTATTATCCCGTATTGACGCCGGGCAAGAGCAACTCGGTCGCCGCAT
ACACTATTCTCAGAATGACTTGGTTGAGTACTCACCAGTCACAGAAAAGCATCTTACGGATGGCATGACA
GTAAGAGAATTATGCAGTGCTGCCATAACCATGAGTGATAACACTGCGGCCAACTTACTTCTGACAACGA
TCG
